Addgene plasmid #58456: Ptc1-YFP
Purpose: expression of mouse Ptc1-YFP
Depositing lab: Matthew Scott. Publication: Patched1 regulates hedgehog signaling at the primary cilium. Rohatgi R, Milenkovic L, Scott MP. Science. 2007 Jul 20;317(5836):372-6. 10.1126/science.1139740 PubMed 17641202.
Backbone
  Vector backbone: pEYFP-N3
  Backbone manufacturer: Clontech
  Vector type: Mammalian Expression
  Selectable markers: Neomycin (select with G418)
Growth in bacteria
  Bacterial resistance: Kanamycin, 50 μg/mL
  Growth temperature: 37°C
  Growth strain: DH5alpha
  Copy number: High Copy
Gene/Insert
  Gene/Insert name: Ptc1 (alt name: patched1)
  Species: M. musculus (mouse)
  Entrez Gene: Ptch1 (a.k.a. A230106A15Rik, Ptc, Ptc1, Ptch, mes, wig)
  Promoter: CMV
  Tag / fusion protein: EYFP (C terminal on backbone)
  Cloning method: Restriction Enzyme; 5′ cloning site XbaI (destroyed during cloning); 3′ cloning site HindIII (not destroyed)
  Sequencing primers: 5′ CMV-F; 3′ EGFP-N
Terms and licenses: Academic/Nonprofit Terms; Industry Terms: Not Available to Industry
How to cite: Ptc1-YFP was a gift from Matthew Scott (Addgene plasmid # 58456 ; http://n2t.net/addgene:58456 ; RRID:Addgene_58456)
