[The description below was written by a language model from this plasmid's Addgene catalogue record.]
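Description:
Ptc1-YFP is a mammalian expression plasmid built on the Clontech pEYFP-N3 backbone and designed to produce mouse Patched1 (Ptch1, also called Ptc1) fused to a yellow fluorescent protein. The mouse Ptch1 coding sequence was inserted by restriction cloning upstream of the backbone's EYFP open reading frame, using an XbaI site at the 5′ end that was destroyed in the process and a HindIII site at the 3′ end that remains intact. The result is a Patched1 protein carrying EYFP at its C terminus. Transcription of the fusion is driven by the CMV promoter, a strong constitutive promoter active in most cultured mammalian cell types.

The plasmid is maintained in E. coli as a high-copy construct under kanamycin selection. The same class of resistance cassette provides a neomycin marker for mammalian cells, so that stably transfected lines can be selected with G418 as well as using the plasmid for transient transfection. No feature table accompanies the record, so details such as the origin of replication, polyadenylation signal and linker between Ptch1 and EYFP are not stated here, although they would be expected to follow the standard pEYFP-N3 layout.

Patched1 is the multipass membrane receptor for Hedgehog ligands and a negative regulator of the pathway. The stated purpose is simply expression of mouse Ptc1-YFP. The fluorescent tag allows the protein's subcellular distribution to be followed by microscopy, which fits the associated study of how Patched1 regulates Hedgehog signalling at the primary cilium.
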