>Addgene plasmid #58456 | Ptc1-YFP | addgene partial sequence | sequence record 91955 | CMV-F 5'-CGCAAATGGGCGGTAGGCGTG-3'
GAGCTGGTTTAGTGAACCGTCAGATCCGCTAGAGCCACCATGGCCTCGGCTGGTAACGCCGCCGGGGCCC
TGGGCAGGCAGGCCGGCGGCGGGAGGCGCAGACGGACCGGGGGACCGCACCGCGCCGCGCCGGACCGGGA
CTATCTGCACCGGCCCAGCTACTGCGACGCCGCCTTCGCTCTGGAGCAGATTTCCAAGGGGAAGGCTACT
GGCCGGAAAGCGCCGCTGTGGCTGAGAGCGAAGTTTCAGAGACTCTTATTTAAACTGGGTTGTTACATTC
AAAAGAACTGCGGCAAGTTTTTGGTTGTGGGTCTCCTCATATTTGGGGCCTTCGCTGTGGGATTAAAGGC
AGCTAATCTCGAGACCAACGTGGAGGAGCTGTGGGTGGAAGTTGGTGGACGAGTGAGTCGAGAATTAAAT
TATACCCGTCAGAAGATAGGAGAAGAGGCTATGTTTAATCCTCAACTCATGATACAGACTCCAAAAGAAG
AAGGCGCTAATGTTCTGACCACAGAGGCTCTCCTGCAACACCTGGACTCAGCACTCCAGGCCAGTCGTGT
GCACGTCTACATGTATAACAGGCAATGGAAGTTGGAACATTTGTGCTACAAATCAGGGGAACTTATCACG
GAGACAGGTTACATGGATCAGATAATAGAATACCTTTACCCTTGCTTAATCATTACACCTTTGGACTGCT
TCTGGGAAGGGGCAAAGCTACAGTCCGGGACAGCATACCTCCTAGGTAAGCCTCCTTTACGGTGGACAAA
CTTTGACCCCTTGGAATTCCTAGAAGAGTTAA
