>Addgene plasmid #58456 | Ptc1-YFP | addgene partial sequence | sequence record 92148 | EGFP-N 5'-CGTCGCCGTCCAGCTCGACCAG-3'
CCTTGCTCACCATGGTGGCGATGGATCCCGGGCCCGCGGTACCGTCGACTGCAGAATTCGAAGCTTGGTT
GGAGCTGCTCCCCCACGGCCTCTCCTCACATTCCACGTCCTGTAGCTCTATGACCTCCACCTTTGAGTCC
CTCCTCTCACACCTGACATGAAAAGGCACATGAGGATCCTCAAATACCCCGTGATCAGTCTCAGGGTAGC
TCTCATAGCCTGGACAGGGCCCCCCTCGGGGGTTGCGCCCAGGTCCAGGCGGGGGATGCACAGCAACAGT
CACCGAAGCAGAAGCCGTCACAGTGGTGATGGGCTGGCAGTAGCTGGGCACAGAGCTGCCCATGGCGGTG
GACGTTGGGTTCCGAGGGTTGTGAGAACGGGCCCCACGGGGCCCTGAGCGGTCCCTATTGCTAGGGCCAG
AATGCCCTTCAGTAGAAATTTCAAAAGCGTCTCTGCGCGGTCTGTAGGGGGGTGGCCGCAAGCCTTCTCT
AGGGGGATCCCTTCGAGGCTGCTGGCCTTGCCGTCCAGGGGACAAGGAGCCAGAGTCCAGGTGGGGCTGT
TGCCGAGGGGTCAAGGGAGGCTGATGTCTGGAGTCCGGATGGACCACAGTGGACCGGGCAAAGACAGGGT
TTTCTGTGGCTTCCACAATCACTTGGTGGGCAGGGCCTCCGGCACCCTGCTGTGCTTCGTATTGCCTGAG
CTCCTCACTGATGCCAGACACCGTGGTCTGAGAGCTGTACTCCGAGTCGGAGGAATCAGACCCATTGTTC
GTGTGACCAGGAGGCACGGC
